>Addgene plasmid #77382 | CSNK1A1L gRNA (BRDN0001146686) | addgene full sequence | sequence record 187654 | Addgene Assembled Sequence
CCCGGGTGCAAAGATGGATAAAGTTTTAAACAGAGAGGAATCTTTGCAGCTAATGGACCTTCTAGGTCTT
GAAAGGAGTGGGAATTGGCTCCGGTGCCCGTCAGTGGGCAGAGCGCACATCGCCCACAGTCCCCGAGAAG
TTGGGGGGAGGGGTCGGCAATTGATCCGGTGCCTAGAGAAGGTGGCGCGGGGTAAACTGGGAAAGTGATG
TCGTGTACTGGCTCCGCCTTTTTCCCGAGGGTGGGGGAGAACCGTATATAAGTGCAGTAGTCGCCGTGAA
CGTTCTTTTTCGCAACGGGTTTGCCGCCAGAACACAGGTAAGTGCCGTGTGTGGTTCCCGCGGGCCTGGC
CTCTTTACGGGTTATGGCCCTTGCGTGCCTTGAATTACTTCCACCTGGCTGCAGTACGTGATTCTTGATC
CCGAGCTTCGGGTTGGAAGTGGGTGGGAGAGTTCGAGGCCTTGCGCTTAAGGAGCCCCTTCGCCTCGTGC
TTGAGTTGAGGCCTGGCCTGGGCGCTGGGGCCGCCGCGTGCGAATCTGGTGGCACCTTCGCGCCTGTCTC
GCTGCTTTCGATAAGTCTCTAGCCATTTAAAATTTTTGATGACCTGCTGCGACGCTTTTTTTCTGGCAAG
ATAGTCTTGTAAATGCGGGCCAAGATCTGCACACTGGTATTTCGGTTTTTGGGGCCGCGGGCGGCGACGG
GGCCCGTGCGTCCCAGCGCACATGTTCGGCGAGGCGGGGCCTGCGAGCGCGGCCACCGAGAATCGGACGG
GGGTAGTCTCAAGCTGGCCGGCCTGCTCTGGTGCCTGGCCTCGCGCCGCCGTGTATCGCCCCGCCCTGGG
CGGCAAGGCTGGCCCGGTCGGCACCAGTTGCGTGAGCGGAAAGATGGCCGCTTCCCGGCCCTGCTGCAGG
GAGCTCAAAATGGAGGACGCGGCGCTCGGGAGAGCGGGCGGGTGAGTCACCCACACAAAGGAAAAGGGCC
TTTCCGTCCTCAGCCGTCGCTTCATGTGACTCCACGGAGTACCGGGCGCCGTCCAGGCACCTCGATTAGT
TCTCGAGCTTTTGGAGTACGTCGTCTTTAGGTTGGGGGGAGGGGTTTTATGCGATGGAGTTTCCCCACAC
TGAGTGGGTGGAGACTGAAGTTAGGCCAGCTTGGCACTTGATGTAATTCTCCTTGGAATTTGCCCTTTTT
GAGTTTGGATCTTGGTTCATTCTCAAGCCTCAGACAGTGGTTCAAAGTTTTTTTCTTCCATTTCAGGTGT
CGTGACGTACGGCCACCATGACCGAGTACAAGCCCACGGTGCGCCTCGCCACCCGCGACGACGTCCCCAG
GGCCGTACGCACCCTCGCCGCCGCGTTCGCCGACTACCCCGCCACGCGCCACACCGTCGATCCGGACCGC
CACATCGAGCGGGTCACCGAGCTGCAAGAACTCTTCCTCACGCGCGTCGGGCTCGACATCGGCAAGGTGT
GGGTCGCGGACGACGGCGCCGCCGTGGCGGTCTGGACCACGCCGGAGAGCGTCGAAGCGGGGGCGGTGTT
CGCCGAGATCGGCCCGCGCATGGCCGAGTTGAGCGGTTCCCGGCTGGCCGCGCAGCAACAGATGGAAGGC
CTCCTGGCGCCGCACCGGCCCAAGGAGCCCGCGTGGTTCCTGGCCACCGTCGGAGTCTCGCCCGACCACC
AGGGCAAGGGTCTGGGCAGCGCCGTCGTGCTCCCCGGAGTGGAGGCGGCCGAGCGCGCCGGGGTGCCCGC
CTTCCTGGAGACCTCCGCGCCCCGCAACCTCCCCTTCTACGAGCGGCTCGGCTTCACCGTCACCGCCGAC
GTCGAGGTGCCCGAAGGACCGCGCACCTGGTGCATGACCCGCAAGCCCGGTGCCTGAACGCGTTAAGTCG
ACAATCAACCTCTGGATTACAAAATTTGTGAAAGATTGACTGGTATTCTTAACTATGTTGCTCCTTTTAC
GCTATGTGGATACGCTGCTTTAATGCCTTTGTATCATGCTATTGCTTCCCGTATGGCTTTCATTTTCTCC
TCCTTGTATAAATCCTGGTTGCTGTCTCTTTATGAGGAGTTGTGGCCCGTTGTCAGGCAACGTGGCGTGG
TGTGCACTGTGTTTGCTGACGCAACCCCCACTGGTTGGGGCATTGCCACCACCTGTCAGCTCCTTTCCGG
GACTTTCGCTTTCCCCCTCCCTATTGCCACGGCGGAACTCATCGCCGCCTGCCTTGCCCGCTGCTGGACA
GGGGCTCGGCTGTTGGGCACTGACAATTCCGTGGTGTTGTCGGGGAAATCATCGTCCTTTCCTTGGCTGC
TCGCCTGTGTTGCCACCTGGATTCTGCGCGGGACGTCCTTCTGCTACGTCCCTTCGGCCCTCAATCCAGC
GGACCTTCCTTCCCGCGGCCTGCTGCCGGCTCTGCGGCCTCTTCCGCGTCTTCGCCTTCGCCCTCAGACG
AGTCGGATCTCCCTTTGGGCCGCCTCCCCGCGTCGACTTTAAGACCAATGACTTACAAGGCAGCTGTAGA
TCTTAGCCACTTTTTAAAAGAAAAGGGGGGACTGGAAGGGCTAATTCACTCCCAACGAAGACAAGATCTG
CTTTTTGCTTGTACTGGGTCTCTCTGGTTAGACCAGATCTGAGCCTGGGAGCTCTCTGGCTAACTAGGGA
ACCCACTGCTTAAGCCTCAATAAAGCTTGCCTTGAGTGCTTCAAGTAGTGTGTGCCCGTCTGTTGTGTGA
CTCTGGTAACTAGAGATCCCTCAGACCCTTTTAGTCAGTGTGGAAAATCTCTAGCAGTACGTATAGTAGT
TCATGTCATCTTATTATTCAGTATTTATAACTTGCAAAGAAATGAATATCAGAGAGTGAGAGGAACTTGT
TTATTGCAGCTTATAATGGTTACAAATAAAGCAATAGCATCACAAATTTCACAAATAAAGCATTTTTTTC
ACTGCATTCTAGTTGTGGTTTGTCCAAACTCATCAATGTATCTTATCATGTCTGGCTCTAGCTATCCCGC
CCCTAACTCCGCCCATCCCGCCCCTAACTCCGCCCAGTTCCGCCCATTCTCCGCCCCATGGCTGACTAAT
TTTTTTTATTTATGCAGAGGCCGAGGCCGCCTCGGCCTCTGAGCTATTCCAGAAGTAGTGAGGAGGCTTT
TTTGGAGGCCTAGGGACGTACCCAATTCGCCCTATAGTGAGTCGTATTACGCGCGCTCACTGGCCGTCGT
TTTACAACGTCGTGACTGGGAAAACCCTGGCGTTACCCAACTTAATCGCCTTGCAGCACATCCCCCTTTC
GCCAGCTGGCGTAATAGCGAAGAGGCCCGCACCGATCGCCCTTCCCAACAGTTGCGCAGCCTGAATGGCG
AATGGG
[124 nt withheld, positions 3367-3490]
C
[91 nt withheld, positions 3492-3582]
A
[49 nt withheld, positions 3584-3632]
CCTTTGACGTTGGAGTCCACGTTCTTT
[37 nt withheld, positions 3660-3696]
ACCCTATCTCGGTCTATTCTTTTGATTTATAAGGGATTTTGCCGATTTCGGCCTATTGGTTAAAAAATGA
GCTGATTTAACAAAAATTTAACGCGAATTTTAACAAAATATTAACGCTTACAATTTAGGTGGCACTTTTC
GGGGAAATGTGCGCGGAACCCCTATTTGTTTATTTTTCTAAATACATTCAAATATGTATCCGCTCATGAG
ACAATAACCCTGATAAATGCTTCAATAATATTGAAAAAGGAAGAGTATGAGTATTCAACATTTCCGTGTC
GCCCTTATTCCCTTTTTTGCGGCATTTTGCCTTCCTGTTTTTGCTCACCCAGAAACGCTGGTGAAAGTAA
AAGATGCTGAAGATCAGTTGGGTGCACGAGTGGGTTACATCGAACTGGATCTCAACAGCGGTAAGATCCT
TGAGAGTTTTCGCCCCGAAGAACGTTTTCCAATGATGAGCACTTTTAAAGTTCTGCTATGTGGCGCGGTA
TTATCCCGTATTGACGCCGGGCAAGAGCAACTCGGTCGCCGCATACACTATTCTCAGAATGACTTGGTTG
AGTACTCACCAGTCACAGAAAAGCATCTTACGGATGGCATGACAGTAAGAGAATTATGCAGTGCTGCCAT
AACCATGAGTGATAACACTGCGGCCAACTTACTTCTGACAACGATCGGAGGACCGAAGGAGCTAACCGCT
TTTTTGCACAACATGGGGGATCATGTAACTCGCCTTGATCGTTGGGAACCGGAGCTGAATGAAGCCATAC
CAAACGACGAGCGTGACACCACGATGCCTGTAGCAATGGCAACAACGTTGCGCAAACTATTAACTGGCGA
ACTACTTACTCTAGCTTCCCGGCAACAATTAATAGACTGGATGGAGGCGGATAAAGTTGCAGGACCACTT
CTGCGCTCGGCCCTTCCGGCTGGCTGGTTTATTGCTGATAAATCTGGAGCCGGTGAGCGTGGGTCTCGCG
GTATCATTGCAGCACTGGGGCCAGATGGTAAGCCCTCCCGTATCGTAGTTATCTACACGACGGGGAGTCA
GGCAACTATGGATGAACGAAATAGACAGATCGCTGAGATAGGTGCCTCACTGATTAAGCATTGGTAACTG
TCAGACCAAGTTTACTCATATATACTTTAGATTGATTTAAAACTTCATTTTTAATTTAAAAGGATCTAGG
TGAAGATCCTTTTTGATAATCTCATGACCAAAATCCCTTAACGTGAGTTTTCGTTCCACTGAGCGTCAGA
CCCCGTAGAAAAGATCAAAGGATCTTCTTGAGATCCTTTTTTTCTGCGCGTAATCTGCTGCTTGCAAACA
AAAAAACCACCGCTACCAGCGGTGGTTTGTTTGCCGGATCAAGAGCTACCAACTCTTTTTCCGAAGGTAA
CTGGCTTCAGCAGAGCGCAGATACCAAATACTGTTCTTCTAGTGTAGCCGTAGTTAGGCCACCACTTCAA
GAACTCTGTAGCACCGCCTACATACCTCGCTCTGCTAATCCTGTTACCAGTGGCTGCTGCCAGTGGCGAT
AAGTCGTGTCTTACCGGGTTGGACTCAAGACGATAGTTACCGGATAAGGCGCAGCGGTCGGGCTGAACGG
GGGGTTCGTGCACACAGCCCAGCTTGGAGCGAACGACCTACACCGAACTGAGATACCTACAGCGTGAGCT
ATGAGAAAGCGCCACGCTTCCCGAAGGGAGAAAGGCGGACAGGTATCCGGTAAGCGGCAGGGTCGGAACA
GGAGAGCGCACGAGGGAGCTTCCAGGGGGAAACGCCTGGTATCTTTATAGTCCTGTCGGGTTTCGCCACC
TCTGACTTGAGCGTCGATTTTTGTGATGCTCGTCAGGGGGGCGGAGCCTATGGAAAAACGCCAGCAACGC
GGCCTTTTTACGGTTCCTGGCCTTTTGCTGGCCTTTTGCTCACATGTTCTTTCCTGCGTTATCCCCTGAT
TCTGTGGATAACCGTATTACCGCCTTTGAGTGAGCTGATACCGCTCGCCGCAGCCGAACGACCGAGCGCA
GCGAGTCAGTGAGCGAGGAAGCGGAAGAGCGCCCAATACGCAAACCGCCTCTCCCCGCGCGTTGGCCGAT
TCATTAATGCAGCTGGCACGACAGGTTTCCCGACTGGAAAGCGGGCAGTGAGCGCAACGCAATTAATGTG
AGTTAGCTCACTCATTAGGCACCCCAGGCTTTACACTTTATGCTTCCGGCTCGTATGTTGTGTGGAATTG
TGAGCGGATAACAATTTCACACAGGAAACAGCTATGACCATGATTACGCCAAGCGCGCAATTAACCCTCA
CTAAAGGGAACAAAAGCTGGAGCTGCAAGCTTAATGTAGTCTTATGCAATACTCTTGTAGTCTTGCAACA
TGGTAACGATGAGTTAGCAACATGCCTTACAAGGAGAGAAAAAGCACCGTGCATGCCGATTGGTGGAAGT
AAGGTGGTACGATCGTGCCTTATTAGGAAGGCAACAGACGGGTCTGACATGGATTGGACGAACCACTGAA
TTGCCGCATTGCAGAGATATTGTATTTAAGTGCCTAGCTCGATACATAAACGGGTCTCTCTGGTTAGACC
AGATCTGAGCCTGGGAGCTCTCTGGCTAACTAGGGAACCCACTGCTTAAGCCTCAATAAAGCTTGCCTTG
AGTGCTTCAAGTAGTGTGTGCCCGTCTGTTGTGTGACTCTGGTAACTAGAGATCCCTCAGACCCTTTTAG
TCAGTGTGGAAAATCTCTAGCAGTGGCGCCCGAACAGGGACTTGAAAGCGAAAGGGAAACCAGAGGAGCT
CTCTCGACGCAGGACTCGGCTTGCTGAAGCGCGCACGGCAAGAGGCGAGGGGCGGCGACTGGTGAGTACG
CCAAAAATTTTGACTAGCGGAGGCTAGAAGGAGAGAGATGGGTGCGAGAGCGTCAGTATTAAGCGGGGGA
GAATTAGATCGCGATGGGAAAAAATTCGGTTAAGGCCAGGGGGAAAGAAAAAATATAAATTAAAACATAT
AGTATGGGCAAGCAGGGAGCTAGAACGATTCGCAGTTAATCCTGGCCTGTTAGAAACATCAGAAGGCTGT
AGACAAATACTGGGACAGCTACAACCATCCCTTCAGACAGGATCAGAAGAACTTAGATCATTATATAATA
CAGTAGCAACCCTCTATTGTGTGCATCAAAGGATAGAGATAAAAGACACCAAGGAAGCTTTAGACAAGAT
AGAGGAAGAGCAAAACAAAAGTAAGACCACCGCACAGCAAGCGGCCGCTGATCTTCAGACCTGGAGGAGG
AGATATGAGGGACAATTGGAGAAGTGAATTATATAAATATAAAGTAGTAAAAATTGAACCATTAGGAGTA
GCACCCACCAAGGCAAAGAGAAGAGTGGTGCAGAGAGAAAAAAGAGCAGTGGGAATAGGAGCTTTGTTCC
TTGGGTTCTTGGGAGCAGCAGGAAGCACTATGGGCGCAGCGTCAATGACGCTGACGGTACAGGCCAGACA
ATTATTGTCTGGTATAGTGCAGCAGCAGAACAATTTGCTGAGGGCTATTGAGGCGCAACAGCATCTGTTG
CAACTCACAGTCTGGGGCATCAAGCAGCTCCAGGCAAGAATCCTGGCTGTGGAAAGATACCTAAAGGATC
AACAGCTCCTGGGGATTTGGGGTTGCTCTGGAAAACTCATTTGCACCACTGCTGTGCCTTGGAATGCTAG
TTGGAGTAATAAATCTCTGGAACAGATTTGGAATCACACGACCTGGATGGAGTGGGACAGAGAAATTAAC
AATTACACAAGCTTAATACACTCCTTAATTGAAGAATCGCAAAACCAGCAAGAAAAGAATGAACAAGAAT
TATTGGAATTAGATAAATGGGCAAGTTTGTGGAATTGGTTTAACATAACAAATTGGCTGTGGTATATAAA
ATTATTCATAATGATAGTAGGAGGCTTGGTAGGTTTAAGAATAGTTTTTGCTGTACTTTCTATAGTGAAT
AGAGTTAGGCAGGGATATTCACCATTATCGTTTCAGACCCACCTCCCAACCCCGAGGGGACCCAGAGAGG
GCCTATTTCCCATGATTCCTTCATATTTGCATATACGATACAAGGCTGTTAGAGAGATAATTAGAATTAA
TTTGACTGTAAACACAAAGATATTAGTACAAAATACGTGACGTAGAAAGTAATAATTTCTTGGGTAGTTT
GCAGTTTTAAAATTATGTTTTAAAATGGACTATCATATGCTTACCGTAACTTGAAAGTATTTCGATTTCT
TGGCTTTATATATCTTGTGGAAAGGACGAAACACCGCTGACCATACCAGTGCATGTGTTTTAGAGCTAGA
AATAGCAAGTTAAAATAAGGCTAGTCCGTTATCAACTTGAAAAAGTGGCACCGAGTCGGTGCTTTTTTAA
GCTTGGCGTAACTAGATCTTGAGACAAATGGCAGTATTCATCCACAATTTTAAAAGAAAAGGGGGGATTG
GGGGGTACAGTGCAGGGGAAAGAATAGTAGACATAATAGCAACAGACATACAAACTAAAGAATTACAAAA
ACAAATTACAAAAATTCAAAATTTTCGGGTTTATTACAGGGACAGCAGAGATCCACTTTGGCGCCGGCTC
GAGGGGG
Features (pLannotate 1.2.2; 29 found; start..end, strand, type, name):
     14..80      +  CDS            small t antigen (fragment): SV40 (simian virus 40) small t antigen
    106..317     +  promoter       EF-1α core promoter: core promoter for human elongation factor EF-1α
    318..1256    +  intron         EF-1α intron A: intron upstream of the start codon of human EF-1α
   1278..1877    +  CDS            PuroR (fragment): puromycin N-acetyltransferase; pac from Streptomyces; confers resistance to puromycin
   1893..2481    +  misc_feature   WPRE: woodchuck hepatitis virus posttranscriptional regulatory element
   2532..2551    +  misc_feature   cPPT/CTS (fragment): central polypurine tract and central termination sequence of HIV-1
   2553..2786    +  LTR            3' LTR (ΔU3): self-inactivating 3' long terminal repeat (LTR) from HIV-1
   2864..2985    +  polyA_signal   SV40 poly(A) signal: SV40 polyadenylation signal
   3025..3160    +  rep_origin     SV40 ori: SV40 origin of replication
   3181..3199    -  promoter       T7 promoter: promoter for bacteriophage T7 RNA polymerase
   3207..3362    +  CDS            lacZα (fragment): LacZα fragment of β-galactosidase; lacZ fragment
   3367..3795    +  rep_origin     f1 ori (sequence partly withheld): f1 bacteriophage origin of replication; arrow indicates direction of (+) strand synthesis
   3848..3952    +  promoter       AmpR promoter: bla
   3953..4813    +  CDS            AmpR: β-lactamase; bla; confers resistance to ampicillin, carbenicillin, and related antibiotics
   4984..5572    +  rep_origin     ori: high-copy-number ColE1/pMB1/pBR322/pUC origin of replication
   5755..5847    +  CDS            lacI (fragment): lac repressor; lacI; The lac repressor binds to the lac operator to inhibit transcription in E. coli. This inhibition can be relieved by adding lactose or isopropyl-β-D-thiogalactopyranoside (IPTG).
   5860..5881    +  protein_bind   CAP binding site: CAP binding activates transcription in the presence of cAMP. E. coli catabolite activator protein
   5896..5926    +  promoter       lac promoter: promoter for the E. coli lac operon
   5934..5950    +  protein_bind   lac operator: The lac repressor binds to the lac operator to inhibit transcription in E. coli. This inhibition can be relieved by adding lactose or isopropyl-β-D-thiogalactopyranoside (IPTG). lac repressor encoded by lacI
   5995..6013    +  promoter       T3 promoter: promoter for bacteriophage T3 RNA polymerase
   6041..6267    +  promoter       RSV promoter: Rous sarcoma virus enhancer/promoter
   6268..6448    +  LTR            5' LTR (truncated): truncated 5' long terminal repeat (LTR) from HIV-1
   6495..6620    +  misc_feature   HIV-1 Ψ: packaging signal of human immunodeficiency virus type 1
   6604..6967    +  CDS            HIV-1 gag (fragment): gag protein from human immunodeficiency virus 1; gag
   7113..7346    +  misc_feature   RRE: The Rev response element (RRE) of HIV-1 allows for Rev-dependent mRNA export from the nucleus to the cytoplasm.
   7723..7749    +  CDS            Rev (fragment): human immunodeficiency virus 1 (HIV-1) Rev protein; rev; enhances nuclear export of unspliced and incompletely spliced viral mRNAs
   7753..7993    +  promoter       U6 promoter: RNA polymerase III promoter for human U6 snRNA
   8023..8098    +  misc_RNA       gRNA scaffold: guide RNA scaffold for the Streptococcus pyogenes CRISPR/Cas9 system
   8154..8271    +  misc_feature   cPPT/CTS: central polypurine tract and central termination sequence of HIV-1
