[The description below was written by a language model from this plasmid's Addgene catalogue record and pLannotate feature annotations shown in this document.]
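Description:
CSNK1A1L gRNA (BRDN0001146686) is a third-generation lentiviral guide RNA plasmid built on the lentiGuide-Puro backbone and designed to direct Streptococcus pyogenes Cas9 to the human casein kinase gene CSNK1A1L. It is propagated in E. coli as a high-copy plasmid through a ColE1/pUC-type origin with ampicillin selection from the β-lactamase gene. The backbone also carries an f1 origin, an SV40 origin and poly(A) signal, and remnants of lac and phage promoter elements from its cloning-vector ancestry.

The lentiviral transfer cassette begins with an RSV promoter fused to a truncated HIV-1 5' LTR, which makes genomic RNA production Tat-independent. This is followed by the Ψ packaging signal with a gag fragment and the Rev response element, and the cassette ends in a ΔU3 self-inactivating 3' LTR. Within it, a human U6 RNA polymerase III promoter drives the CSNK1A1L-specific spacer joined to the SpCas9 gRNA scaffold, with a cPPT/CTS element downstream to aid nuclear import of the viral genome. A separate Pol II unit, the EF-1α core promoter with its intron A, expresses puromycin N-acetyltransferase so that transduced mammalian cells can be selected with puromycin. A WPRE follows to enhance transcript expression.

The plasmid does not encode Cas9, so it has to be paired with a separate Cas9 lentiviral vector or used in cells that already express the nuclease. Packaging functions must likewise be supplied in trans. The guide was designed against a human CSNK1A1L reference transcript and belongs to a human kinome gRNA collection, so it is suited to targeted knockout of this kinase in individual experiments.
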