Addgene plasmid #77382: CSNK1A1L gRNA (BRDN0001146686)
Purpose: 3rd generation lentiviral gRNA plasmid targeting human CSNK1A1L
Depositing lab: John Doench & David Root. Depositing organization: Broad Institute. Publication: Optimized sgRNA design to maximize activity and minimize off-target effects of CRISPR-Cas9. Doench JG, Fusi N, Sullender M, Hegde M, Vaimberg EW, Donovan KF, Smith I, Tothova Z, Wilen C, Orchard R, Virgin HW, Listgarten J, Root DE. Nat Biotechnol. 2016 Jan 18. doi: 10.1038/nbt.3437. PubMed 26780180.
Backbone
  Vector backbone: lentiGuide-Puro
  Backbone manufacturer: Zhang Lab (Addgene plasmid # 52963)
  Vector type: Mammalian Expression, Lentiviral, CRISPR
  Selectable markers: Puromycin
Growth in bacteria
  Bacterial resistance: Ampicillin, 100 μg/mL
  Growth temperature: 37°C
  Growth strain: DH5alpha
  Copy number: High Copy
Gene/Insert
  Gene/Insert name: CSNK1A1L (alt names: CSNK1A1L; NM_145203.5)
  gRNA/shRNA sequence: CTGACCATACCAGTGCATGT
  Species: H. sapiens (human)
  Entrez Gene: CSNK1A1L (a.k.a. CK1)
  Promoter: hU6
  Cloning method: Unknown
  Sequencing primers: 5′ U6-F; 3′ pS2-R
Terms and licenses: Academic/Nonprofit Terms; Industry Terms: Not Available to Industry
Depositor comments: The gRNA was designed to target the following Genbank reference sequence(s): NM_145203.5. Note that this plasmid does NOT contain Cas9. It should be used in conjunction with lentiCas9-Blast (Addgene #52962) or otherwise with cell lines already expressing Cas9. Browse the full kinome gRNA library at http://www.addgene.org/pooled-library/broadgpp-human-kinome/ or visit http://www.broadinstitute.org/rnai/public/ for detailed protocols and information.
How to cite: CSNK1A1L gRNA (BRDN0001146686) was a gift from John Doench & David Root (Addgene plasmid # 77382 ; http://n2t.net/addgene:77382 ; RRID:Addgene_77382)
