>Addgene plasmid #77382 | CSNK1A1L gRNA (BRDN0001146686) | depositor partial sequence | sequence record 144842 | Target Sequence
CTGACCATACCAGTGCATGT
