>Addgene plasmid #77382 | CSNK1A1L gRNA (BRDN0001146686) | addgene partial sequence | sequence record 187653 | hU6-F
ACGTAGAAAGTAATAATTTCTTGGGTAGTTTGCNGTTTTAAAATTATGTTTTAAAATGGACTATCATATG
CTTACCGTAACTTGAAAGTATTTCGATTTCTTGGCTTTATATATCTTGTGGAAAGGACGAAACACCGCTG
ACCATACCAGTGCATGTGTTTTAGAGCTAGAAATAGCAAGTTAAAATAAGGCTAGTCCGTTATCAACTTG
AAAAAGTGGCACCGAGTCGGTGCTTTTTTAAGCTTGGCGTAACTAGATCTTGAGACAAATGGCAGTATTC
ATCCACAATTTTAAAAGAAAAGGGGGGATTGGGGGGTACAGTGCAGGGGAAAGAATAGTAGACATAATAG
CAACAGACATACAAACTAAAGAATTACAAAAACAAATTACAAAAATTCAAAATTTTCGGGTTTATTACAG
GGACAGCAGAGATCCACTTTGGCGCCGGCTCGAGGGGGCCCGGGTGCAAAGATGGATAAAGTTTTAAACA
GAGAGGAATCTTTGCAGCTAATGGACCTTCTAGGTCTTGAAAGGAGTGGGAATTGGCTCCGGTGCCCGTC
AGTGGGCAGA
